Addgene plasmid #185300: CAHS2_PARRC_98-130_mCh-SspB (pBS1077)
Purpose: For the mammalian expression of the tardigrade protein CAHS2_PARRC_98-130 attached to SspB for light inducible binding to iLID scaffolds. Systems like this can be used to induce condensate formation
Depositing lab: Pamela Silver. Depositing organization: Harvard Medical School. Publication: Natural and Designed Proteins Inspired by Extremotolerant Organisms Can Form Condensates and Attenuate Apoptosis in Human Cells. Veling MT, Nguyen DT, Thadani NN, Oster ME, Rollins NJ, Brock KP, Bethel NP, Lim S, Baker D, Way JC, Marks DS, Chang RL, Silver PA. ACS Synth Biol. 2022 Mar 18;11(3):1292-1302. doi: 10.1021/acssynbio.1c00572. Epub 2022 Feb 18. PubMed 35176859.
Backbone
  Vector backbone: YK 02 mCh SspB
  Vector type: Mammalian Expression
Growth in bacteria
  Bacterial resistance: Ampicillin, 100 μg/mL
  Growth temperature: 37°C
  Growth strain: DH5alpha
  Copy number: High Copy
Gene/Insert
  Gene/Insert name: CAHS2_PARRC_98-130
  Species: P. richtersi
  Insert size (bp): 300
  Cloning method: Gibson Cloning
Terms and licenses: Academic/Nonprofit Terms; Industry Terms: Not Available to Industry
Depositor comments: This plasmid encodes a protein fused to SspB. SspB will bind to iLID upon exposure to blue light. We used it to test for light inducible condensate formations using a scaffold protein (FTH1) bound to iLID which was expressed off a separate plasmid (see pBS1042 for the scaffold protein).
How to cite: CAHS2_PARRC_98-130_mCh-SspB (pBS1077) was a gift from Pamela Silver (Addgene plasmid # 185300 ; http://n2t.net/addgene:185300 ; RRID:Addgene_185300)
