[The description below was written by a language model from this plasmid's Addgene catalogue record and pLannotate feature annotations shown in this document.]
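Description:
CAHS2_PARRC_98-130_mCh-SspB (pBS1077) is a 6.1 kb mammalian expression plasmid built on the YK 02 mCh SspB backbone. It is maintained in E. coli through a high-copy ColE1/pUC-type origin and selected with ampicillin via the β-lactamase gene and its native promoter. An f1 origin is also present. A second marker cassette places a bleomycin/Zeocin resistance gene (Sh ble) under tandem SV40 early and EM7 promoters, followed by an SV40 polyadenylation signal. This arrangement could in principle support selection in both mammalian cells and bacteria, although the record lists only ampicillin. The short lac promoter/operator, lacI, bom and HIV-1 LTR fragments in the annotation appear to be backbone remnants.

The payload is a single open reading frame driven by the CMV enhancer and immediate early promoter and terminated by the bGH polyadenylation signal; a T7 promoter lies just upstream of the coding region. The frame begins with a short segment of the tardigrade cytosolic abundant heat soluble protein CAHS2 from Paramacrobiotus richtersi, named as residues 98–130. The annotated fragment spans about 100 bp, although the catalogue lists an insert size of 300 bp. This segment, inserted by Gibson cloning, is fused to the red fluorescent protein mCherry and then to an SspB fragment. SspB binds iLID upon blue-light exposure, so illumination recruits the mCherry-labelled CAHS2 peptide to an iLID-bearing scaffold. The depositors paired it with an FTH1–iLID scaffold expressed from a separate plasmid to test whether the fragment supports light-inducible condensate formation in human cells, with mCherry allowing visualisation.
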