Features (pLannotate 1.2.2; 23 found; start..end, strand, type, name):
     35..87      -  misc_feature   bom (fragment): basis of mobility region from pBR322
    242..621     +  enhancer       CMV enhancer: human cytomegalovirus immediate early enhancer
    622..825     +  promoter       CMV promoter: human cytomegalovirus (CMV) immediate early promoter
    821..854     +  LTR            5' LTR (truncated) (fragment): truncated 5' long terminal repeat (LTR) from HIV-1
    870..888     +  promoter       T7 promoter: promoter for bacteriophage T7 RNA polymerase
    915..1013    +  CDS            CAHS 106094 (fragment): CAHS2_PARRC - Protein inferred from homology: Swiss-Prot protein existence level 3. Cytosolic heat soluble protein acting as a molecular shield in water-deficient condition (PubMed:28306513). Tardigrade-specific intrinsically disordered proteins (TDPs) are essential for desiccation tolerance by forming non-crystalline amorphous solids upon desiccation, and this vitrified state mirrors their protective capabilities (PubMed:28306513). From Paramacrobiotus richtersi (Water bear) (Macrobiotus richtersi).
   1038..1745    +  CDS            mCherry: mCherry is a basic (constitutively fluorescent) red fluorescent protein published in 2004, derived from Discosoma sp.. It is reported to be a very rapidly-maturing monomer with low acid sensitivity.
   1776..2105    +  CDS            sspB (fragment): SSPB_HAEIN - Experimental evidence at protein level: Swiss-Prot protein existence level 1. Also stimulates degradation of the N-terminus of RseA (residues 1-108, alone or in complex with sigma-E) by ClpX-ClpP in a non-ssrA-mediated fashion. From Haemophilus influenzae (strain ATCC 51907 / DSM 11121 / KW20 / Rd).
   2131..2355    +  polyA_signal   bGH poly(A) signal: bovine growth hormone polyadenylation signal
   2359..2380    +  promoter       SV40 promoter (fragment): SV40 enhancer and early promoter
   2401..2829    +  rep_origin     f1 ori (sequence partly withheld): f1 bacteriophage origin of replication; arrow indicates direction of (+) strand synthesis
   2843..3172    +  promoter       SV40 promoter: SV40 enhancer and early promoter
   3220..3267    +  promoter       EM7 promoter: synthetic bacterial promoter&nbsp
   3286..3660    +  CDS            BleoR: antibiotic-binding protein; Sh ble from Streptoalloteichus hindustanus; confers resistance to bleomycin, phleomycin, and Zeocin™
   3670..3795    +  CDS            ble (fragment): BLE_KLEPN - Experimental evidence at protein level: Swiss-Prot protein existence level 1. Binding protein with a strong affinity to the bleomycin family of antibiotics. Binds to CL990; an antimitotic-antibiotic compound. From Klebsiella pneumoniae.
   3790..3911    +  polyA_signal   SV40 poly(A) signal: SV40 polyadenylation signal
   3984..4000    -  protein_bind   lac operator: The lac repressor binds to the lac operator to inhibit transcription in E. coli. This inhibition can be relieved by adding lactose or isopropyl-β-D-thiogalactopyranoside (IPTG). lac repressor encoded by lacI
   4008..4038    -  promoter       lac promoter: promoter for the E. coli lac operon
   4053..4074    -  protein_bind   CAP binding site: CAP binding activates transcription in the presence of cAMP. E. coli catabolite activator protein
   4087..4179    -  CDS            lacI (fragment): lac repressor; lacI; The lac repressor binds to the lac operator to inhibit transcription in E. coli. This inhibition can be relieved by adding lactose or isopropyl-β-D-thiogalactopyranoside (IPTG).
   4362..4950    -  rep_origin     ori: high-copy-number ColE1/pMB1/pBR322/pUC origin of replication
   5121..5981    -  CDS            AmpR: β-lactamase; bla; confers resistance to ampicillin, carbenicillin, and related antibiotics
   5982..6086    -  promoter       AmpR promoter: bla
>Addgene plasmid #185300 | CAHS2_PARRC_98-130_mCh-SspB (pBS1077) | addgene full sequence | sequence record 363927 | Addgene NGS Result
TGACGTCGACGGATCGGGAGATCTCCCGATCCCCTATGGTGCACTCTCAGTACAATCTGCTCTGATGCCG
CATAGTTAAGCCAGTATCTGCTCCCTGCTTGTGTGTTGGAGGTCGCTGAGTAGTGCGCGAGCAAAATTTA
AGCTACAACAAGGCAAGGCTTGACCGACAATTGCATGAAGAATCTGCTTAGGGTTAGGCGTTTTGCGCTG
CTTCGCGATGTACGGGCCAGATATACGCGTTGACATTGATTATTGACTAGTTATTAATAGTAATCAATTA
CGGGGTCATTAGTTCATAGCCCATATATGGAGTTCCGCGTTACATAACTTACGGTAAATGGCCCGCCTGG
CTGACCGCCCAACGACCCCCGCCCATTGACGTCAATAATGACGTATGTTCCCATAGTAACGCCAATAGGG
ACTTTCCATTGACGTCAATGGGTGGAGTATTTACGGTAAACTGCCCACTTGGCAGTACATCAAGTGTATC
ATATGCCAAGTACGCCCCCTATTGACGTCAATGACGGTAAATGGCCCGCCTGGCATTATGCCCAGTACAT
GACCTTATGGGACTTTCCTACTTGGCAGTACATCTACGTATTAGTCATCGCTATTACCATGGTGATGCGG
TTTTGGCAGTACATCAATGGGCGTGGATAGCGGTTTGACTCACGGGGATTTCCAAGTCTCCACCCCATTG
ACGTCAATGGGAGTTTGTTTTGGCACCAAAATCAACGGGACTTTCCAAAATGTCGTAACAACTCCGCCCC
ATTGACGCAAATGGGCGGTAGGCGTGTACGGTGGGAGGTCTATATAAGCAGAGCTCTCTGGCTAACTAGA
GAACCCACTGCTTACTGGCTTATCGAAATTAATACGACTCACTATAGGGAGACCCAAGCTGGCTAGCCAC
CATGGCCGCCAAGACTAGAGAGAACGAGATGCTGGGCCAGCAGTACGAGAAAGAGTTGGAGCGGAAGTCC
GAGGCTTACAGAAAACACCAGGAGGTGGAGGCCTCCGGAGGCGGCGGATCCGGCGGAATGGTGTCTAAAG
GCGAGGAGGATAACATGGCTATAATCAAGGAATTTATGAGGTTCAAGGTGCATATGGAGGGATCTGTGAA
CGGTCACGAGTTCGAAATCGAGGGCGAAGGCGAGGGGCGACCCTATGAAGGGACACAGACGGCCAAACTG
AAGGTGACCAAGGGTGGCCCCCTGCCTTTCGCCTGGGACATCCTGTCACCCCAGTTTATGTACGGCTCTA
AGGCTTACGTTAAGCACCCTGCCGATATTCCGGACTACTTGAAACTGAGCTTCCCTGAAGGGTTCAAGTG
GGAACGGGTAATGAATTTTGAGGATGGCGGTGTAGTCACAGTTACCCAGGACAGCTCTCTTCAGGACGGA
GAATTTATCTATAAGGTTAAACTTCGGGGCACTAACTTCCCATCAGACGGCCCCGTGATGCAGAAGAAAA
CTATGGGCTGGGAAGCCAGCTCAGAACGCATGTATCCCGAGGACGGAGCACTGAAGGGAGAAATCAAGCA
GCGACTCAAGCTGAAGGATGGGGGACATTATGATGCTGAGGTCAAAACCACCTATAAGGCCAAGAAACCC
GTTCAGCTTCCTGGGGCATACAACGTGAATATCAAACTGGATATTACATCCCATAACGAAGACTATACCA
TCGTGGAACAGTACGAGCGGGCCGAGGGCAGACATAGCACAGGGGGCATGGATGAATTGTACAAGGCGGC
CGGATCCGGTGGTACCTCTGGAGGTAGCTCCCCGAAACGCCCTAAGCTGCTGCGTGAATATTACGATTGG
CTGGTTGATAACAGCTTTACCCCATATCTGGTGGTGGATGCCACATACCTGGGCGTGAACGTGCCCGTGG
AGTATGTGAAAGACGGTCAGATCGTGCTGAATCTGTCTGCAAGTGCGACCGGCAACCTGCAACTGACAAA
TGATTTTATCCAGTTCAACGCCCGCTTTAAGGGCGTGTCTCGTGAACTGTATATCCCGATGGGTGCCGCT
CTGGCCATTTACGCTCGCGAGAACGGCGATGGTGTGATGTTCGAACCAGAAGAAATCTATGACGAGCTGA
ATATTGGTTAAACCCGCTGATCAGCCTCGACTGTGCCTTCTAGTTGCCAGCCATCTGTTGTTTGCCCCTC
CCCCGTGCCTTCCTTGACCCTGGAAGGTGCCACTCCCACTGTCCTTTCCTAATAAAATGAGGAAATTGCA
TCGCATTGTCTGAGTAGGTGTCATTCTATTCTGGGGGGTGGGGTGGGGCAGGACAGCAAGGGGGAGGATT
GGGAAGACAATAGCAGGCATGCTGGGGATGCGGTGGGCTCTATGGCTTCTGAGGCGGAAAGAACCAGCTG
GGGCTCTAGGGGGTATCCCC
[124 nt withheld, positions 2401-2524]
C
[91 nt withheld, positions 2526-2616]
A
[49 nt withheld, positions 2618-2666]
CCTTTGACGTTGGAGTCCACGTTCTTT
[37 nt withheld, positions 2694-2730]
ACCCTATCTCGGTCTATTCTTTTGATTTATAAGGGATTTTGCCGATTTCGGCCTATTGGTTAAAAAATGA
GCTGATTTAACAAAAATTTAACGCGAATTAATTCTGTGGAATGTGTGTCAGTTAGGGTGTGGAAAGTCCC
CAGGCTCCCCAGCAGGCAGAAGTATGCAAAGCATGCATCTCAATTAGTCAGCAACCAGGTGTGGAAAGTC
CCCAGGCTCCCCAGCAGGCAGAAGTATGCAAAGCATGCATCTCAATTAGTCAGCAACCATAGTCCCGCCC
CTAACTCCGCCCATCCCGCCCCTAACTCCGCCCAGTTCCGCCCATTCTCCGCCCCATGGCTGACTAATTT
TTTTTATTTATGCAGAGGCCGAGGCCGCCTCTGCCTCTGAGCTATTCCAGAAGTAGTGAGGAGGCTTTTT
TGGAGGCCTAGGCTTTTGCAAAAAGCTCCCGGGAGCTTGTATATCCATTTTCGGATCTGATCAGCACGTG
TTGACAATTAATCATCGGCATAGTATATCGGCATAGTATAATACGACAAGGTGAGGAACTAAACCATGGC
CAAGTTGACCAGTGCCGTTCCGGTGCTCACCGCGCGCGACGTCGCCGGAGCGGTCGAGTTCTGGACCGAC
CGGCTCGGGTTCTCCCGGGACTTCGTGGAGGACGACTTCGCCGGTGTGGTCCGGGACGACGTGACCCTGT
TCATCAGCGCGGTCCAGGACCAGGTGGTGCCGGACAACACCCTGGCCTGGGTGTGGGTGCGCGGCCTGGA
CGAGCTGTACGCCGAGTGGTCGGAGGTCGTGTCCACGAACTTCCGGGACGCCTCCGGGCCGGCCATGACC
GAGATCGGCGAGCAGCCGTGGGGGCGGGAGTTCGCCCTGCGCGACCCGGCCGGCAACTGCGTGCACTTCG
TGGCCGAGGAGCAGGACTGACACGTGCTACGAGATTTCGATTCCACCGCCGCCTTCTATGAAAGGTTGGG
CTTCGGAATCGTTTTCCGGGACGCCGGCTGGATGATCCTCCAGCGCGGGGATCTCATGCTGGAGTTCTTC
GCCCACCCCAACTTGTTTATTGCAGCTTATAATGGTTACAAATAAAGCAATAGCATCACAAATTTCACAA
ATAAAGCATTTTTTTCACTGCATTCTAGTTGTGGTTTGTCCAAACTCATCAATGTATCTTATCATGTCTG
TATACCGTCGACCTCTAGCTAGAGCTTGGCGTAATCATGGTCATAGCTGTTTCCTGTGTGAAATTGTTAT
CCGCTCACAATTCCACACAACATACGAGCCGGAAGCATAAAGTGTAAAGCCTGGGGTGCCTAATGAGTGA
GCTAACTTACATTAATTGCGTTGCGCTCACTGCCCGCTTTCCAGTCGGGAAACCTGTCGTGCCAGCTGCA
TTAATGAATCGGCCAACGCGCGGGGAGAGGCGGTTTGCGTATTGGGCGCTCTTCCGCTTCCTCGCTCACT
GACTCGCTGCGCTCGGTCGTTCGGCTGCGGCGAGCGGTATCAGCTCACTCAAAGGCGGTAATACGGTTAT
CCACAGAATCAGGGGATAACGCAGGAAAGAACATGTGAGCAAAAGGCCAGCAAAAGGCCAGGAACCGTAA
AAAGGCCGCGTTGCTGGCGTTTTTCCATAGGCTCCGCCCCCCTGACGAGCATCACAAAAATCGACGCTCA
AGTCAGAGGTGGCGAAACCCGACAGGACTATAAAGATACCAGGCGTTTCCCCCTGGAAGCTCCCTCGTGC
GCTCTCCTGTTCCGACCCTGCCGCTTACCGGATACCTGTCCGCCTTTCTCCCTTCGGGAAGCGTGGCGCT
TTCTCATAGCTCACGCTGTAGGTATCTCAGTTCGGTGTAGGTCGTTCGCTCCAAGCTGGGCTGTGTGCAC
GAACCCCCCGTTCAGCCCGACCGCTGCGCCTTATCCGGTAACTATCGTCTTGAGTCCAACCCGGTAAGAC
ACGACTTATCGCCACTGGCAGCAGCCACTGGTAACAGGATTAGCAGAGCGAGGTATGTAGGCGGTGCTAC
AGAGTTCTTGAAGTGGTGGCCTAACTACGGCTACACTAGAAGAACAGTATTTGGTATCTGCGCTCTGCTG
AAGCCAGTTACCTTCGGAAAAAGAGTTGGTAGCTCTTGATCCGGCAAACAAACCACCGCTGGTAGCGGTG
GTTTTTTTGTTTGCAAGCAGCAGATTACGCGCAGAAAAAAAGGATCTCAAGAAGATCCTTTGATCTTTTC
TACGGGGTCTGACGCTCAGTGGAACGAAAACTCACGTTAAGGGATTTTGGTCATGAGATTATCAAAAAGG
ATCTTCACCTAGATCCTTTTAAATTAAAAATGAAGTTTTAAATCAATCTAAAGTATATATGAGTAAACTT
GGTCTGACAGTTACCAATGCTTAATCAGTGAGGCACCTATCTCAGCGATCTGTCTATTTCGTTCATCCAT
AGTTGCCTGACTCCCCGTCGTGTAGATAACTACGATACGGGAGGGCTTACCATCTGGCCCCAGTGCTGCA
ATGATACCGCGAGACCCACGCTCACCGGCTCCAGATTTATCAGCAATAAACCAGCCAGCCGGAAGGGCCG
AGCGCAGAAGTGGTCCTGCAACTTTATCCGCCTCCATCCAGTCTATTAATTGTTGCCGGGAAGCTAGAGT
AAGTAGTTCGCCAGTTAATAGTTTGCGCAACGTTGTTGCCATTGCTACAGGCATCGTGGTGTCACGCTCG
TCGTTTGGTATGGCTTCATTCAGCTCCGGTTCCCAACGATCAAGGCGAGTTACATGATCCCCCATGTTGT
GCAAAAAAGCGGTTAGCTCCTTCGGTCCTCCGATCGTTGTCAGAAGTAAGTTGGCCGCAGTGTTATCACT
CATGGTTATGGCAGCACTGCATAATTCTCTTACTGTCATGCCATCCGTAAGATGCTTTTCTGTGACTGGT
GAGTACTCAACCAAGTCATTCTGAGAATAGTGTATGCGGCGACCGAGTTGCTCTTGCCCGGCGTCAATAC
GGGATAATACCGCGCCACATAGCAGAACTTTAAAAGTGCTCATCATTGGAAAACGTTCTTCGGGGCGAAA
ACTCTCAAGGATCTTACCGCTGTTGAGATCCAGTTCGATGTAACCCACTCGTGCACCCAACTGATCTTCA
GCATCTTTTACTTTCACCAGCGTTTCTGGGTGAGCAAAAACAGGAAGGCAAAATGCCGCAAAAAAGGGAA
TAAGGGCGACACGGAAATGTTGAATACTCATACTCTTCCTTTTTCAATATTATTGAAGCATTTATCAGGG
TTATTGTCTCATGAGCGGATACATATTTGAATGTATTTAGAAAAATAAACAAATAGGGGTTCCGCGCACA
TTTCCCCGAAAAGTGCCACC
